Addgene plasmid #162361: pC0.309 ECK120033736
Purpose: Level 0 transcription terminator
Depositing lab: Alistair McCormick. Depositing organization: University of Edinburgh. Publication: Evaluation and Comparison of the Efficiency of Transcription Terminators in Different Cyanobacterial Species. Gale GAR, Wang B, McCormick AJ. Front Microbiol. 2021 Jan 15;11:624011. doi: 10.3389/fmicb.2020.624011. eCollection 2020. PubMed 33519785.
Backbone
  Vector backbone: pICH41276
Growth in bacteria
  Bacterial resistance: Spectinomycin, 50 μg/mL
  Growth temperature: 37°C
  Growth strain: DH5alpha
  Copy number: High Copy
Gene/Insert
  Gene/Insert name: ECK120033736
  Insert size (bp): 53
Terms and licenses: Academic/Nonprofit Terms; Industry Terms: Not Available to Industry
How to cite: pC0.309 ECK120033736 was a gift from Alistair McCormick (Addgene plasmid # 162361 ; http://n2t.net/addgene:162361 ; RRID:Addgene_162361)
