[The description below was written by a language model from this plasmid's Addgene catalogue record and pLannotate feature annotations shown in this document.]
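Description:
pC0.309 ECK120033736 is a small (about 2.3 kb) Level 0 part plasmid that carries a single transcription terminator in the pICH41276 backbone. "Level 0" is the term used in hierarchical modular cloning systems of the Golden Gate/MoClo type, where a basic part such as a promoter, coding sequence or terminator is stored in its own plasmid and later combined with others into a transcription unit. The plasmid is a storage and donor vector for *E. coli*, not an expression construct. It replicates from a high-copy ColE1/pUC-type origin and is selected with spectinomycin through the aadA aminoglycoside adenylyltransferase gene, which spans the numbering origin of the sequence record. An AmpR (bla) promoter is annotated downstream of aadA on the same strand, so it does not appear positioned to drive the resistance gene.

The payload is the 53 bp insert ECK120033736, recorded as a transcription terminator. The automated annotation does not mark this element, and the record does not give the flanking Type IIS restriction sites or overhangs. The remaining annotations are short fragments of a gentamicin acetyltransferase gene, an integron-type integrase and lacI. They are best read as backbone remnants of the resistance cassette and former cloning region, not as functional genes. According to the associated publication title, the part belongs to a collection used to evaluate and compare terminator efficiency across cyanobacterial species. Its typical use is therefore as a terminator module for assembling and insulating expression cassettes in cyanobacterial synthetic biology.
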