Features (pLannotate 1.2.2; 6 found; start..end, strand, type, name):
    247..303     -  CDS            GmR (fragment): gentamycin acetyltransferase; aacC1; confers resistance to gentamycin
    391..471     +  CDS            int (fragment): INT2_ECOLX - Protein inferred from homology: Swiss-Prot protein existence level 3. Putative integrase believed to be involved in the insertion of antibiotic resistance genes into plasmids and transposons. From Escherichia coli.
    462..566     -  promoter       AmpR promoter: bla
    730..813     -  CDS            lacI (fragment): LACI_ECOLI - Experimental evidence at protein level: Swiss-Prot protein existence level 1. Repressor of the lactose operon. Binds allolactose as an inducer. From Escherichia coli (strain K12).
    996..1584    -  rep_origin     ori: high-copy-number ColE1/pMB1/pBR322/pUC origin of replication
   1758..240     -  CDS            aadA (across the origin): S3AD_ECOLX - Experimental evidence at protein level: Swiss-Prot protein existence level 1. Mediates bacterial resistance to the antibiotics streptomycin and spectinomycin. From Escherichia coli.
>Addgene plasmid #162361 | pC0.309 ECK120033736 | addgene full sequence | sequence record 323951 | Addgene NGS Result
GCTCTCTCCAGGGGAAGCCGAAGTTTCCAAAAGGTCGTTGATCAAAGCTCGCCGCGTTGTTTCATCAAGC
CTTACGGTCACCGTAACCAGCAAATCAATATCGCTGTGTGGCTTCAGGCCGCCATCCACTGCGGAGCCGT
ACAAATGTACGGCCAGCAACGTCGGTTCGAGATGGCGCTCGATGACGCCAACTACCTCTGATAGTTGAGT
CGATACTTCGGCGATCACCGCTTCCCTCATGATGTTTAACTTTGTTTTAGGGCGACTGCCCTGCTGCGTA
ACATCGTTGCTGCTCCATAACATCAAACATCGACCCACGGCGTAACGCGCTTGCTGCTTGGATGCCCGAG
GCATAGACTGTACCCCAAAAAAAAACAGTCATAACAAGCCATGAAAACCGCCACTGCGCCGTTACCACCG
CTGCGTTCGGTCAAGGTTCTGGACCAGTTGCGTGAGCGCATACTCTTCCTTTTTCAATATTATTGAAGCA
TTTATCAGGGTTATTGTCTCATGAGCGGATACATATTTGAATGTATTTAGAAAAATAAACAAATAGGGGT
TCCGCGCACATTTCCCCGAAAAGTGCCACCTGACGTCTAAGAAACCATTATTATCATGACATTAACCTAT
AAAAATAGGCGTATCACGAGGCCCTTTCGTCCACTGAAGAGCCACTTCGTGGTCTCAAGCGGCGCAATAA
AAAAGCCCCCGGAAGGTGATCTTCCGGGGGCTTTCTCATGCGTTAAGCTGAGACCACAGAGTGATTAATG
AATCGGCCAACGCGCGGGGAGAGGCGGTTTGCGTATTGGGCGCTCTTCCGCTTCCTCGCTCACTGACTCG
CTGCGCTCGGTCGTTCGGCTGCGGCGAGCGGTATCAGCTCACTCAAAGGCGGTAATACGGTTATCCACAG
AATCAGGGGATAACGCAGGAAAGAACATGTGAGCAAAAGGCCAGCAAAAGGCCAGGAACCGTAAAAAGGC
CGCGTTGCTGGCGTTTTTCCATAGGCTCCGCCCCCCTGACGAGCATCACAAAAATCGACGCTCAAGTCAG
AGGTGGCGAAACCCGACAGGACTATAAAGATACCAGGCGTTTCCCCCTGGAAGCTCCCTCGTGCGCTCTC
CTGTTCCGACCCTGCCGCTTACCGGATACCTGTCCGCCTTTCTCCCTTCGGGAAGCGTGGCGCTTTCTCA
TAGCTCACGCTGTAGGTATCTCAGTTCGGTGTAGGTCGTTCGCTCCAAGCTGGGCTGTGTGCACGAACCC
CCCGTTCAGCCCGACCGCTGCGCCTTATCCGGTAACTATCGTCTTGAGTCCAACCCGGTAAGACACGACT
TATCGCCACTGGCAGCAGCCACTGGTAACAGGATTAGCAGAGCGAGGTATGTAGGCGGTGCTACAGAGTT
CTTGAAGTGGTGGCCTAACTACGGCTACACTAGAAGAACAGTATTTGGTATCTGCGCTCTGCTGAAGCCA
GTTACCTTCGGAAAAAGAGTTGGTAGCTCTTGATCCGGCAAACAAACCACCGCTGGTAGCGGTGGTTTTT
TTGTTTGCAAGCAGCAGATTACGCGCAGAAAAAAAGGATCTCAAGAAGATCCTTTGATCTTTTCTACGGG
GTCTGACGCTCAGTGGAACGAAAACTCACGTTAAGGGATTTTGGTCATGAGATTATCAAAAAGGATCTTC
ACCTAGATCCTTTTAAATTAAAAATGAAGTTTTAAATCAATCTAAAGTATATATGAGTAAACTTGGTCTG
ACAGTTATTTGCCGACTACCTTGGTGATCTCGCCTTTTACGTAATGGACAAATTCTTCCAACTGATCTGC
GCGCGAGGCCAAGCGATCTTCTTCTTGTCCAAGATAAGCCTGTCTAGCTTCAAGTATGACGGGCTGATAC
TGGGCCGGCAGGCGCTCCATTGCCCAGTCGGCAGCGACATCCTTCGGCGCGATTTTGCCGGTTACTGCGC
TGTACCAAATGCGGGACAACGTAAGCACTACATTTCGCTCATCGCCAGCCCAGTCGGGCGGCGAGTTCCA
TAGCGTTAAGGTTTCATTTAGCGCCTCAAATAGATCCTGTTCAGGAACCGGATCAAAGAGTTCCTCCGCC
GCTGGACCTACCAAGGCAACGCTATGTTCTCTTGCTTTTGTCAGCAAGATAGCCAGATCAATGTCGATCG
TGGCTGGCTCGAAGATACCTGCAAGAATGTCATTGCGCTGCCATTCTCCAAATTGCAGTTCGCGCTTAGC
TGGATAACGCCACGGAATGATGTCGTCGTGCACAACAATGGTGACTTCTACAGCGCGGAGAATCTC
